>Addgene plasmid #218181 | GEARBOCS | addgene full sequence | sequence record 430686 | Addgene NGS Result
CCTGCAGGCAGCTGCGCGCTCGCTCGCTCACTGAGGCCGCCCGGGCGTCGGGCGACCTTTGGTCGCCCGG
CCTCAGTGAGCGAGCGAGCGCGCAGAGAGGGAGTGGCCAACTCCATCACTAGGGGTTCCTGCGGCCGCAC
GCGTGAGGGCCTATTTCCCATGATTCCTTCATATTTGCATATACGATACAAGGCTGTTAGAGAGATAATT
GGAATTAATTTGACTGTAAACACAAAGATATTAGTACAAAATACGTGACGTAGAAAGTAATAATTTCTTG
GGTAGTTTGCAGTTTTAAAATTATGTTTTAAAATGGACTATCATATGCTTACCGTAACTTGAAAGTATTT
CGATTTCTTGGCTTTATATATCTTGTGGAAAGGACGAAACACCGGAAGAGCGAGCTCTTCTGTTTTAGAG
CTAGAAATAGCAAGTTAAAATAAGGCTAGTCCGTTATCAACTTGAAAAAGTGGCACCGAGTCGGTGCTTT
TTTGGATCCATCTACAAGTCGACTCTAGACTGCAGAGGGAGATCTAACATATCCTGGTGTGGAGTAGGGG
ACGCTGCTCTGACAGAGGCTCGGGGGCCTGAGCTGGCTCTGTGAGCTGGGGAGGAGGCAGACAGCCAGGC
CTTGTCTGCAAGCAGACCTGGCAGCATTGGGCTGGCCGCCCCCCAGGGCCTCCTCTTCATGCCCAGTGAA
TGACTCACCTTGGCACAGACACAATGTTCGGGGTGGGCACAGTGCCTGCTTCCCGCCGCACCCCAGCCCC
CCTCAAATGCCTTCCGAGAAGCCCATTGAGCAGGGGGCTTGCATTGCACCCCAGCCTGACAGCCTGGCAT
CTTGGGATAAAAGCAGCACAGCCCCCTAGGGGCTGCCCTTGCTGTGTGGCGCCACCGGCGGTGGAGAACA
AGGCTCTATTCAGCCTGTGCCCAGGAAAGGGGATCAGGGGATGCCCAGGCATGGACAGTGGGTGGCAGGG
GGGGAGAGGAGGGCTGTCTGCTTCCCAGAAGTCCAAGGACACAAATGGGTGAGGGGAGAGCTCTCCCCAT
AGCTGGGCTGCGGCCCAACCCCACCCCCTCAGGCTATGCCAGGGGGTGTTGCCAGGGGCACCCGGGCATC
GCCAGTCTAGCCCACTCCTTCATAAAGCCCTCGCATCCCAGGAGCGAGCAGAGCCAGAGCAGGTTGGAGA
GGAGACGCATCACCTCCGCTGCTCGCAAGCTTTATTGCGGTAGTTTATCACAGTTAAATTGCTAACGCAG
TCAGTGCTTCTGACACAACAGTCTCGAACTTAAGCTGCAGAAGTTGGTCGTGAGGCACTGGGCAGGTAAG
TATCAAGGTTACAAGACAGGTTTAAGGAGACCAATAGAAACTGGGCTTGTCGAGACAGAGAAGACTCTTG
CGTTTCTGATAGGCACCTATTGGTCTTACTGACATCCACTTTGCCTTTCTCTCCACAGGTGTCCACTCCC
AGTTCAATTACAGCTCTTAAGGCTAGAGTACTTAATACGACTCACTATAGGCTAGCGGTACCGCCACCAT
GCCCAAGAAGAAGAGGAAGGTGTCCAATCTCCTGACTGTTCACCAGAACCTCCCTGCGCTGCCAGTAGAT
GCCACTAGCGATGAGGTCAGGAAAAATCTCATGGATATGTTTAGGGATAGACAGGCGTTTTCTGAACACA
CCTGGAAAATGCTGCTTAGCGTGTGCCGATCCTGGGCAGCCTGGTGTAAGCTGAACAATCGCAAATGGTT
CCCCGCCGAGCCGGAGGACGTGCGCGATTACCTGCTGTATCTCCAGGCAAGAGGGCTGGCTGTCAAGACT
ATCCAGCAGCACTTGGGCCAACTGAATATGCTGCATCGACGCAGCGGGCTCCCCCGGCCTAGCGATTCAA
ACGCAGTCTCCCTTGTTATGAGGAGAATTAGAAAGGAAAACGTAGATGCGGGTGAGAGGGCTAAGCAGGC
TCTCGCTTTTGAGCGGACTGATTTCGACCAGGTCAGATCCCTGATGGAGAACAGCGATCGGTGCCAGGAC
ATCAGGAACCTCGCATTTCTGGGAATTGCATATAACACACTTCTGCGCATAGCTGAGATCGCCCGGATCA
GAGTGAAAGACATCAGTCGAACGGACGGCGGCCGGATGCTTATTCATATTGGACGCACAAAGACATTGGT
CAGCACCGCTGGCGTTGAAAAGGCCTTGTCCCTGGGCGTAACGAAGCTGGTGGAAAGATGGATCTCAGTG
TCCGGCGTGGCTGACGACCCTAATAATTACTTGTTCTGTCGAGTGAGAAAAAACGGAGTCGCCGCGCCCT
CTGCCACCAGCCAATTGAGTACACGGGCCCTTGAAGGGATCTTTGAGGCAACCCACCGACTCATATACGG
AGCCAAGGATGACAGTGGCCAGAGGTATCTCGCCTGGTCAGGTCATTCTGCTAGGGTGGGGGCCGCACGA
GACATGGCGCGGGCAGGAGTCTCCATACCAGAGATTATGCAAGCTGGAGGTTGGACAAATGTGAACATCG
TTATGAACTATATCCGCAATCTTGACTCTGAAACCGGGGCCATGGTGAGACTGCTCGAAGATGGTGACTA
GGAATTCGATATCTGCTGGAAGATGGCGATTAGCATATGGGCATTCACCGCGTGCCTTACTACGCGTATT
CTTAAGCAATAAGCGAATATAACACGGTCGATCTAAAAAGGTTAGCTGGGTGTGTTAGAAGCCCTGCAAG
ACGACCTGCGCATTATTACTCACGGTACGACGCATTATTACTCACGGTACGAGGCATTCACCGCGTGCCT
TACTACGCGTATTCTTAAGCAATAAGCGAATATAACACGGTCGATCTAAAAAGGTTAGCTGGGTGTGTTA
GAAGCCCTGCAAGACGACCTGGGCATTCACCGCGTGCCTTACTACGCGTATTCTTAAGCAATAAGCGAAT
ATAACACGGTCGATCTAAAAAGGTTAGCTGGGTGTGTTAGAAGCCCTGCAAGACGACCTGGGTACCGCAT
TATTACTCACGGTACGACGCATTATTACTCACGGTACGAGGCATTCACCGCGTGCCTTACTACGCGTATT
CTTAAGCAATAAGCGAATATAACACGGTCGATCTAAAAAGGTTAGCTGGGTGTGTTAGAAGCCCTGCAAG
ACGACCTGGGTACCAGGTAAAGCGGCCGCGACTCTGATATCAAGCTTGCGGCCGCTTCGAGCAGACATGA
TAAGATACATTGATGAGTTTGGACAAACCACAACTAGAATGCAGTGAAAAAAATGCTTTATTTGTGAAAT
TTGTGATGCTATTGCTTTATTTGTAACCATTATAAGCTGCAATAAACAAGTTAACAACAACAATTGCATT
CATTTTATGTTTCAGGTTCAGGGGGAGATGTGGGAGGTTTTTTAAAGCAAGTAAAACCTCTACAAATGTG
GTAAAATCGATAAGGATCTTCCTAGAGCATGGCTACGTAGATAAGTAGCATGGCGGGTTAATCATTAACT
ACAAGGAACCCCTAGTGATGGAGTTGGCCACTCCCTCTCTGCGCGCTCGCTCGCTCACTGAGGCCGGGCG
ACCAAAGGTCGCCCGACGCCCGGGCTTTGCCCGGGCGGCCTCAGTGAGCGAGCGAGCGCGCAGCCTTAAT
TAACCTAATTCACTGGCCGTCGTTTTACAACGTCGTGACTGGGAAAACCCTGGCGTTACCCAACTTAATC
GCCTTGCAGCACATCCCCCTTTCGCCAGCTGGCGTAATAGCGAAGAGGCCCGCACCGATCGCCCTTCCCA
ACAGTTGCGCAGCCTGAATGGCGAATGGG
[124 nt withheld, positions 3810-3933]
C
[91 nt withheld, positions 3935-4025]
A
[49 nt withheld, positions 4027-4075]
CCTTTGACGTTGGAGTCCACGTTCTTT
[37 nt withheld, positions 4103-4139]
ACTCTATCTCGGGCTATTCTTTTGATTTATAAGGGATTTTGCCGATTTCGGTCTATTGGTTAAAAAATGA
GCTGATTTAACAAAAATTTAACGCGAATTTTAACAAAATATTAACGTTTACAATTTTATGGTGCACTCTC
AGTACAATCTGCTCTGATGCCGCATAGTTAAGCCAGCCCCGACACCCGCCAACACCCGCTGACGCGCCCT
GACGGGCTTGTCTGCTCCCGGCATCCGCTTACAGACAAGCTGTGACCGTCTCCGGGAGCTGCATGTGTCA
GAGGTTTTCACCGTCATCACCGAAACGCGCGAGACGAAAGGGCCTCGTGATACGCCTATTTTTATAGGTT
AATGTCATGATAATAATGGTTTCTTAGACGTCAGGTGGCACTTTTCGGGGAAATGTGCGCGGAACCCCTA
TTTGTTTATTTTTCTAAATACATTCAAATATGTATCCGCTCATGAGACAATAACCCTGATAAATGCTTCA
ATAATATTGAAAAAGGAAGAGTATGAGTATTCAACATTTCCGTGTCGCCCTTATTCCCTTTTTTGCGGCA
TTTTGCCTTCCTGTTTTTGCTCACCCAGAAACGCTGGTGAAAGTAAAAGATGCTGAAGATCAGTTGGGTG
CACGAGTGGGTTACATCGAACTGGATCTCAACAGCGGTAAGATCCTTGAGAGTTTTCGCCCCGAAGAACG
TTTTCCAATGATGAGCACTTTTAAAGTTCTGCTATGTGGCGCGGTATTATCCCGTATTGACGCCGGGCAA
GAGCAACTCGGTCGCCGCATACACTATTCTCAGAATGACTTGGTTGAGTACTCACCAGTCACAGAAAAGC
ATCTTACGGATGGCATGACAGTAAGAGAATTATGCAGTGCTGCCATAACCATGAGTGATAACACTGCGGC
CAACTTACTTCTGACAACGATCGGAGGACCGAAGGAGCTAACCGCTTTTTTGCACAACATGGGGGATCAT
GTAACTCGCCTTGATCGTTGGGAACCGGAGCTGAATGAAGCCATACCAAACGACGAGCGTGACACCACGA
TGCCTGTAGCAATGGCAACAACGTTGCGCAAACTATTAACTGGCGAACTACTTACTCTAGCTTCCCGGCA
ACAATTAATAGACTGGATGGAGGCGGATAAAGTTGCAGGACCACTTCTGCGCTCGGCCCTTCCGGCTGGC
TGGTTTATTGCTGATAAATCTGGAGCCGGTGAGCGTGGGTCTCGCGGTATCATTGCAGCACTGGGGCCAG
ATGGTAAGCCCTCCCGTATCGTAGTTATCTACACGACGGGGAGTCAGGCAACTATGGATGAACGAAATAG
ACAGATCGCTGAGATAGGTGCCTCACTGATTAAGCATTGGTAACTGTCAGACCAAGTTTACTCATATATA
CTTTAGATTGATTTAAAACTTCATTTTTAATTTAAAAGGATCTAGGTGAAGATCCTTTTTGATAATCTCA
TGACCAAAATCCCTTAACGTGAGTTTTCGTTCCACTGAGCGTCAGACCCCGTAGAAAAGATCAAAGGATC
TTCTTGAGATCCTTTTTTTCTGCGCGTAATCTGCTGCTTGCAAACAAAAAAACCACCGCTACCAGCGGTG
GTTTGTTTGCCGGATCAAGAGCTACCAACTCTTTTTCCGAAGGTAACTGGCTTCAGCAGAGCGCAGATAC
CAAATACTGTTCTTCTAGTGTAGCCGTAGTTAGGCCACCACTTCAAGAACTCTGTAGCACCGCCTACATA
CCTCGCTCTGCTAATCCTGTTACCAGTGGCTGCTGCCAGTGGCGATAAGTCGTGTCTTACCGGGTTGGAC
TCAAGACGATAGTTACCGGATAAGGCGCAGCGGTCGGGCTGAACGGGGGGTTCGTGCACACAGCCCAGCT
TGGAGCGAACGACCTACACCGAACTGAGATACCTACAGCGTGAGCTATGAGAAAGCGCCACGCTTCCCGA
AGGGAGAAAGGCGGACAGGTATCCGGTAAGCGGCAGGGTCGGAACAGGAGAGCGCACGAGGGAGCTTCCA
GGGGGAAACGCCTGGTATCTTTATAGTCCTGTCGGGTTTCGCCACCTCTGACTTGAGCGTCGATTTTTGT
GATGCTCGTCAGGGGGGCGGAGCCTATGGAAAAACGCCAGCAACGCGGCCTTTTTACGGTTCCTGGCCTT
TTGCTGGCCTTTTGCTCACATGT
Features (pLannotate 1.2.2; 17 found; start..end, strand, type, name):
     12..39      +  repeat_region  AAV2 ITR (fragment): inverted terminal repeat of adeno-associated virus serotype 2 inverted
     68..95      +  repeat_region  AAV2 ITR (fragment): inverted terminal repeat of adeno-associated virus serotype 2 inverted
    145..385     +  promoter       U6 promoter: RNA polymerase III promoter for human U6 snRNA
    412..487     +  misc_RNA       gRNA scaffold: guide RNA scaffold for the Streptococcus pyogenes CRISPR/Cas9 system
   1326..1458    +  intron         chimeric intron: chimera between introns from human β-globin and immunoglobulin heavy chain genes
   1503..1521    +  promoter       T7 promoter: promoter for bacteriophage T7 RNA polymerase
   1563..2588    +  CDS            cre: RECR_BPP1 - Experimental evidence at protein level: Swiss-Prot protein existence level 1. Catalyzes site-specific recombination between two 34-base- pair LOXP sites. Its role is to maintain the phage genome as a monomeric unit-copy plasmid in the lysogenic state. From Escherichia phage P1 (Bacteriophage P1).
   3221..3342    -  polyA_signal   SV40 poly(A) signal: SV40 polyadenylation signal
   3365..3433    -  CDS            large T antigen (fragment): large T antigen from SV40 (simian virus 40)
   3504..3634    +  repeat_region  AAV2 ITR (fragment): inverted terminal repeat of adeno-associated virus serotype 2 inverted
   3648..3805    +  CDS            lacZα (fragment): LacZα fragment of β-galactosidase; lacZ fragment
   3810..4265    +  rep_origin     f1 ori (sequence partly withheld): f1 bacteriophage origin of replication; arrow indicates direction of (+) strand synthesis
   4266..4315    -  misc_feature   bom (fragment): basis of mobility region from pBR322
   4417..4452    -  CDS            rop (fragment): Rop protein, which maintains plasmids at low copy number; rop
   4547..4651    +  promoter       AmpR promoter: bla
   4652..5512    +  CDS            AmpR: β-lactamase; bla; confers resistance to ampicillin, carbenicillin, and related antibiotics
   5683..6271    +  rep_origin     ori: high-copy-number ColE1/pMB1/pBR322/pUC origin of replication
