[The description below was written by a language model from this plasmid's Addgene catalogue record and pLannotate feature annotations shown in this document.]
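Description:
GEARBOCS is an empty-backbone AAV transfer plasmid for CRISPR-based gene editing aimed at astrocytes, built on a backbone listed as GEARBOCS 2.0. The full sequenced record is about 6.3 kb. It is maintained in E. coli through a high-copy ColE1/pUC-type origin and selected with ampicillin via the β-lactamase gene and its own promoter. An f1 phage origin and small remnants of lacZα, bom and rop are carried over from the parental cloning vector. The recombination-reduced host strain listed fits the presence of AAV2 inverted terminal repeats, which are prone to rearrangement. The ITRs are detected only as fragments at either end of the payload, and they define the segment that is packaged into AAV particles.

Between the ITRs, a human U6 RNA polymerase III promoter sits upstream of the Streptococcus pyogenes Cas9 guide RNA scaffold, leaving a short gap where a user-chosen spacer would presumably be inserted, in keeping with the empty-backbone designation. Downstream lie a chimeric β-globin/immunoglobulin intron, a T7 promoter and a Cre recombinase coding sequence, followed by an SV40 polyadenylation signal annotated on the opposite strand. No Cas9 gene is annotated, so the nuclease would have to be supplied separately; Cre could in principle switch on a loxP-gated Cas9 allele, but the record does not state this.

The promoter driving Cre is not annotated. Roughly 800 bp between the gRNA scaffold and the intron, and about 600 bp after Cre, carry no called features, so the element conferring astrocyte specificity and any additional cassette components cannot be identified from this table.
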