Addgene plasmid #218181: GEARBOCS
Purpose: (Empty Backbone) CRISPR tool to target astrocytes
Depositing lab: Cagla Eroglu. Depositing organization: Duke University. Publication: GEARBOCS: An Adeno Associated Virus Tool for In Vivo Gene Editing in Astrocytes. Bindu DS, Tan CX, Savage JT, Eroglu C. bioRxiv. 2023 Jan 19:2023.01.17.524433. doi: 10.1101/2023.01.17.524433. Preprint. PubMed 36711516.
Backbone
  Vector backbone: GEARBOCS 2.0
  Vector type: AAV, CRISPR
Growth in bacteria
  Bacterial resistance: Ampicillin, 100 μg/mL
  Growth temperature: 37°C
  Growth strain: NEB Stable
  Copy number: High Copy
Terms and licenses: Academic/Nonprofit Terms; Industry Terms: Not Available to Industry
Depositor comments: Please visit https://doi.org/10.1101/2023.01.17.524433 for bioRxiv preprint.
How to cite: GEARBOCS was a gift from Cagla Eroglu (Addgene plasmid # 218181 ; http://n2t.net/addgene:218181 ; RRID:Addgene_218181)
